Addgene plasmid #142606: TFORF0366
Purpose: Lentiviral vector for overexpressing transcription factor ORFs with unique 24-bp barcodes. Barcodes facilitate identification of transcription factors in pooled screens.
Depositing lab: Feng Zhang. Depositing organization: Broad Institute. Publication: A transcription factor atlas of directed differentiation. Joung J, Ma S, Tay T, Geiger-Schuller KR, Kirchgatterer PC, Verdine VK, Guo B, Arias-Garcia MA, Allen WE, Singh A, Kuksenko O, Abudayyeh OO, Gootenberg JS, Fu Z, Macrae RK, Buenrostro JD, Regev A, Zhang F. Cell. 2023 Jan 5;186(1):209-229.e26. doi: 10.1016/j.cell.2022.11.026. PubMed 36608654.
Backbone
  Vector backbone: pLX_TRC317
  Backbone manufacturer: Broad Institute Genetic Perturbation Platform
  Backbone size w/o insert (bp): 8264
  Vector type: Mammalian Expression, Lentiviral
  Selectable markers: Puromycin
Growth in bacteria
  Bacterial resistance: Ampicillin, 100 μg/mL
  Growth temperature: 37°C
  Growth strain: NEB Stable
  Copy number: High Copy
Gene/Insert
  Gene/Insert name: NFYC
  Species: H. sapiens (human)
  Insert size (bp): 1478
  Entrez Gene: NFYC (a.k.a. CBF-C, CBFC, H1TF2A, HAP5, HSM, NF-YC)
  Promoter: EF1a
  Cloning method: Unknown
  Sequencing primers: 5′ GGGTGGAGACTGAAGTTAGGCCAG; 3′ CACATAGCGTAAAAGGAGCAACATAG
Terms and licenses: Academic/Nonprofit Terms; Industry Terms: Not Available to Industry
Depositor comments: XM_017001365,XM_005270894,XM_011541516,XM_005270895,NM_001308114,ENST00000308733 . The transcription factor ORF portion of this plasmid was synthesized by Genewiz. Please test multiple small colonies in case of plasmid recombination. To make this collection available in a timely manner, a portion of this collection was not fully sequenced by Addgene. If an Addgene verified full plasmid sequence is not available, please contact us prior to placing an order to request the full sequence.
How to cite: TFORF0366 was a gift from Feng Zhang (Addgene plasmid # 142606 ; http://n2t.net/addgene:142606 ; RRID:Addgene_142606)
