[The description below was written by a language model from this plasmid's Addgene catalogue record and pLannotate feature annotations shown in this document.]
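Description:
TFORF0366 is a lentiviral mammalian expression plasmid built on the pLX_TRC317 backbone from the Broad Institute Genetic Perturbation Platform, carrying the human NFYC open reading frame. It belongs to a barcoded transcription factor ORF collection. NFYC encodes the C subunit of the heterotrimeric NF-Y complex, which recognises CCAAT box motifs in target promoters and can act as an activator or a repressor depending on cofactors. The synthesized ORF is driven by the strong constitutive EF-1α promoter and is followed by a WPRE, which enhances transcript stability and expression. According to the record, each plasmid in the collection carries a unique 24-bp barcode so that the transcription factor can be identified in pooled screens. The barcode is not annotated as a feature in the table, so its exact position is not stated.

The viral architecture is that of a third-generation self-inactivating vector. An RSV promoter is fused to a truncated HIV-1 5' LTR and drives genomic RNA production in packaging cells. It is followed by the Ψ packaging signal with a gag fragment, the RRE for Rev-dependent nuclear export, a cPPT/CTS element, and a ΔU3 3' LTR that inactivates LTR promoter activity after integration. An SV40 poly(A) signal lies downstream of the 3' LTR. Upstream of the EF-1α cassette, an SV40 early promoter drives puromycin N-acetyltransferase, allowing selection of transduced cells. In bacteria the plasmid is maintained at high copy through a pUC-type origin with ampicillin resistance, and an f1 ori is also present. The depositor notes a risk of recombination during propagation. The construct is intended for overexpressing NFYC, individually or in pooled screens such as directed differentiation studies.
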