Features (pLannotate 1.2.2; 31 found; start..end, strand, type, name):
      5..231     +  promoter       RSV promoter: Rous sarcoma virus enhancer/promoter
    232..412     +  LTR            5' LTR (truncated): truncated 5' long terminal repeat (LTR) from HIV-1
    459..584     +  misc_feature   HIV-1 Ψ: packaging signal of human immunodeficiency virus type 1
    568..931     +  CDS            HIV-1 gag (fragment): gag protein from human immunodeficiency virus 1; gag
   1077..1310    +  misc_feature   RRE: The Rev response element (RRE) of HIV-1 allows for Rev-dependent mRNA export from the nucleus to the cytoplasm.
   1687..1713    +  CDS            Rev (fragment): human immunodeficiency virus 1 (HIV-1) Rev protein; rev; enhances nuclear export of unspliced and incompletely spliced viral mRNAs
   1720..1743    +  promoter       SV40 promoter (fragment): SV40 early promoter
   1744..1815    +  promoter       SV40 promoter (fragment): SV40 enhancer and early promoter
   1839..1974    +  rep_origin     SV40 ori: SV40 origin of replication
   2020..2616    +  CDS            PuroR (fragment): puromycin N-acetyltransferase; pac from Streptomyces; confers resistance to puromycin
   2665..2782    +  misc_feature   cPPT/CTS: central polypurine tract and central termination sequence of HIV-1
   2847..2913    +  CDS            small t antigen (fragment): SV40 (simian virus 40) small t antigen
   2920..4098    +  promoter       EF-1α promoter: strong constitutive promoter for human elongation factor EF-1α
   4115..5488    +  CDS            NFYC: NFYC_HUMAN - Experimental evidence at protein level: Swiss-Prot protein existence level 1. Component of the sequence-specific heterotrimeric transcription factor (NF-Y) which specifically recognizes a 5'-CCAAT-3' box motif found in the promoters of its target genes. NF-Y can function as both an activator and a repressor, depending on its interacting cofactors. From Homo sapiens (Human).
   5504..5557    +  promoter       U6 promoter (fragment): RNA polymerase III promoter for human U6 snRNA
   5599..6187    +  misc_feature   WPRE: woodchuck hepatitis virus posttranscriptional regulatory element
   6238..6257    +  misc_feature   cPPT/CTS (fragment): central polypurine tract and central termination sequence of HIV-1
   6259..6492    +  LTR            3' LTR (ΔU3): self-inactivating 3' long terminal repeat (LTR) from HIV-1
   6570..6691    +  polyA_signal   SV40 poly(A) signal: SV40 polyadenylation signal
   6731..6866    +  rep_origin     SV40 ori: SV40 origin of replication
   6887..6905    -  promoter       T7 promoter: promoter for bacteriophage T7 RNA polymerase
   6913..7068    +  CDS            lacZα (fragment): LacZα fragment of β-galactosidase; lacZ fragment
   7073..7501    +  rep_origin     f1 ori (sequence partly withheld): f1 bacteriophage origin of replication; arrow indicates direction of (+) strand synthesis
   7554..7658    +  promoter       AmpR promoter: bla
   7659..8519    +  CDS            AmpR: β-lactamase; bla; confers resistance to ampicillin, carbenicillin, and related antibiotics
   8690..9278    +  rep_origin     ori: high-copy-number ColE1/pMB1/pBR322/pUC origin of replication
   9461..9553    +  CDS            lacI (fragment): lac repressor; lacI; The lac repressor binds to the lac operator to inhibit transcription in E. coli. This inhibition can be relieved by adding lactose or isopropyl-β-D-thiogalactopyranoside (IPTG).
   9566..9587    +  protein_bind   CAP binding site: CAP binding activates transcription in the presence of cAMP. E. coli catabolite activator protein
   9602..9632    +  promoter       lac promoter: promoter for the E. coli lac operon
   9640..9656    +  protein_bind   lac operator: The lac repressor binds to the lac operator to inhibit transcription in E. coli. This inhibition can be relieved by adding lactose or isopropyl-β-D-thiogalactopyranoside (IPTG). lac repressor encoded by lacI
   9701..9719    +  promoter       T3 promoter: promoter for bacteriophage T3 RNA polymerase
>Addgene plasmid #142606 | TFORF0366 | addgene full sequence | sequence record 395999 | Addgene NGS Result
TTAATGTAGTCTTATGCAATACTCTTGTAGTCTTGCAACATGGTAACGATGAGTTAGCAACATGCCTTAC
AAGGAGAGAAAAAGCACCGTGCATGCCGATTGGTGGAAGTAAGGTGGTACGATCGTGCCTTATTAGGAAG
GCAACAGACGGGTCTGACATGGATTGGACGAACCACTGAATTGCCGCATTGCAGAGATATTGTATTTAAG
TGCCTAGCTCGATACATAAACGGGTCTCTCTGGTTAGACCAGATCTGAGCCTGGGAGCTCTCTGGCTAAC
TAGGGAACCCACTGCTTAAGCCTCAATAAAGCTTGCCTTGAGTGCTTCAAGTAGTGTGTGCCCGTCTGTT
GTGTGACTCTGGTAACTAGAGATCCCTCAGACCCTTTTAGTCAGTGTGGAAAATCTCTAGCAGTGGCGCC
CGAACAGGGACTTGAAAGCGAAAGGGAAACCAGAGGAGCTCTCTCGACGCAGGACTCGGCTTGCTGAAGC
GCGCACGGCAAGAGGCGAGGGGCGGCGACTGGTGAGTACGCCAAAAATTTTGACTAGCGGAGGCTAGAAG
GAGAGAGATGGGTGCGAGAGCGTCAGTATTAAGCGGGGGAGAATTAGATCGCGATGGGAAAAAATTCGGT
TAAGGCCAGGGGGAAAGAAAAAATATAAATTAAAACATATAGTATGGGCAAGCAGGGAGCTAGAACGATT
CGCAGTTAATCCTGGCCTGTTAGAAACATCAGAAGGCTGTAGACAAATACTGGGACAGCTACAACCATCC
CTTCAGACAGGATCAGAAGAACTTAGATCATTATATAATACAGTAGCAACCCTCTATTGTGTGCATCAAA
GGATAGAGATAAAAGACACCAAGGAAGCTTTAGACAAGATAGAGGAAGAGCAAAACAAAAGTAAGACCAC
CGCACAGCAAGCGGCCGCTGATCTTCAGACCTGGAGGAGGAGATATGAGGGACAATTGGAGAAGTGAATT
ATATAAATATAAAGTAGTAAAAATTGAACCATTAGGAGTAGCACCCACCAAGGCAAAGAGAAGAGTGGTG
CAGAGAGAAAAAAGAGCAGTGGGAATAGGAGCTTTGTTCCTTGGGTTCTTGGGAGCAGCAGGAAGCACTA
TGGGCGCAGCGTCAATGACGCTGACGGTACAGGCCAGACAATTATTGTCTGGTATAGTGCAGCAGCAGAA
CAATTTGCTGAGGGCTATTGAGGCGCAACAGCATCTGTTGCAACTCACAGTCTGGGGCATCAAGCAGCTC
CAGGCAAGAATCCTGGCTGTGGAAAGATACCTAAAGGATCAACAGCTCCTGGGGATTTGGGGTTGCTCTG
GAAAACTCATTTGCACCACTGCTGTGCCTTGGAATGCTAGTTGGAGTAATAAATCTCTGGAACAGATTTG
GAATCACACGACCTGGATGGAGTGGGACAGAGAAATTAACAATTACACAAGCTTAATACACTCCTTAATT
GAAGAATCGCAAAACCAGCAAGAAAAGAATGAACAAGAATTATTGGAATTAGATAAATGGGCAAGTTTGT
GGAATTGGTTTAACATAACAAATTGGCTGTGGTATATAAAATTATTCATAATGATAGTAGGAGGCTTGGT
AGGTTTAAGAATAGTTTTTGCTGTACTTTCTATAGTGAATAGAGTTAGGCAGGGATATTCACCATTATCG
TTTCAGACCCACCTCCCAACCCCGAGGGGACCCATGCATTGCATCTCAATTAGTCAGCAACCAGGTGTGG
AAAGTCCCCAGGCTCCCCAGCAGGCAGAAGTATGCAAAGCATGCGTCTCAATTAGTCAGCAACCATAGTC
CCGCCCCTAACTCCGCCCATCCCGCCCCTAACTCCGCCCAGTTCCGCCCATTCTCCGCCCCATGGCTGAC
TAATTTTTTTTATTTATGCAGAGGCCGAGGCCGCCTCGGCCTCTGAGCTATTCCAGAAGTAGTGAGGAGG
CTTTTTTGGAGGCCTAGGCTTTTGCAAAAAGCTTTCTAGAGGTACCACCGGAGCTTACCATGACCGAGTA
CAAGCCCACGGTGCGCCTCGCCACCCGCGACGACGTCCCCAGGGCCGTACGCACCCTCGCCGCCGCGTTC
GCCGACTACCCCGCCACGCGCCACACCGTCGATCCGGACCGCCACATCGAGCGGGTCACCGAGCTGCAAG
AACTCTTCCTCACGCGCGTCGGGCTCGACATCGGCAAGGTGTGGGTCGCGGACGACGGCGCCGCCGTGGC
GGTCTGGACCACGCCGGAGAGCGTCGAAGCGGGGGCGGTGTTCGCCGAGATCGGCCCGCGCATGGCCGAG
TTGAGCGGTTCCCGGCTGGCCGCGCAGCAACAGATGGAAGGCCTCCTGGCGCCGCACCGGCCCAAGGAGC
CCGCGTGGTTCCTGGCCACCGTCGGCGTCTCGCCCGACCACCAGGGCAAGGGTCTGGGCAGCGCCGTCGT
GCTCCCCGGAGTGGAGGCGGCCGAGCGCGCCGGGGTGCCCGCCTTCCTGGAGACCTCCGCGCCCCGCAAC
CTCCCCTTCTACGAGCGGCTCGGCTTCACCGTCACCGCCGACGTCGAGGTGCCCGAAGGACCGCGCACCT
GGTGCATGACCCGCAAGCCCGGTGCCAGTTAACGAATTCTAGATCTTGAGACAAATGGCAGTATTCATCC
ACAATTTTAAAAGAAAAGGGGGGATTGGGGGGTACAGTGCAGGGGAAAGAATAGTAGACATAATAGCAAC
AGACATACAAACTAAAGAATTACAAAAACAAATTACAAAAATTCAAAATTTTCGGGTTTATTACAGGGAC
AGCAGAGATCCACTTTGGCGCCGGCTCGAGGCCTGCAGGTGCAAAGATGGATAAAGTTTTAAACAGAGAG
GAATCTTTGCAGCTAATGGACCTTCTAGGTCTTGAAAGGAGTGGGAATTGGCTCCGGTGCCCGTCAGTGG
GCAGAGCGCACATCGCCCACAGTCCCCGAGAAGTTGGGGGGAGGGGTCGGCAATTGAACCGGTGCCTAGA
GAAGGTGGCGCGGGGTAAACTGGGAAAGTGATGTCGTGTACTGGCTCCGCCTTTTTCCCGAGGGTGGGGG
AGAACCGTATATAAGTGCAGTAGTCGCCGTGAACGTTCTTTTTCGCAACGGGTTTGCCGCCAGAACACAG
GTAAGTGCCGTGTGTGGTTCCCGCGGGCCTGGCCTCTTTACGGGTTATGGCCCTTGCGTGCCTTGAATTA
CTTCCACCTGGCTGCAGTACGTGATTCTTGATCCCGAGCTTCGGGTTGGAAGTGGGTGGGAGAGTTCGAG
GCCTTGCGCTTAAGGAGCCCCTTCGCCTCGTGCTTGAGTTGAGGCCTGGCCTGGGCGCTGGGGCCGCCGC
GTGCGAATCTGGTGGCACCTTCGCGCCTGTCTCGCTGCTTTCGATAAGTCTCTAGCCATTTAAAATTTTT
GATGACCTGCTGCGACGCTTTTTTTCTGGCAAGATAGTCTTGTAAATGCGGGCCAAGATCTGCACACTGG
TATTTCGGTTTTTGGGGCCGCGGGCGGCGACGGGGCCCGTGCGTCCCAGCGCACATGTTCGGCGAGGCGG
GGCCTGCGAGCGCGGCCACCGAGAATCGGACGGGGGTAGTCTCAAGCTGGCCGGCCTGCTCTGGTGCCTG
GCCTCGCGCCGCCGTGTATCGCCCCGCCCTGGGCGGCAAGGCTGGCCCGGTCGGCACCAGTTGCGTGAGC
GGAAAGATGGCCGCTTCCCGGCCCTGCTGCAGGGAGCTCAAAATGGAGGACGCGGCGCTCGGGAGAGCGG
GCGGGTGAGTCACCCACACAAAGGAAAAGGGCCTTTCCGTCCTCAGCCGTCGCTTCATGTGACTCCACGG
AGTACCGGGCGCCGTCCAGGCACCTCGATTAGTTCTCGAGCTTTTGGAGTACGTCGTCTTTAGGTTGGGG
GGAGGGGTTTTATGCGATGGAGTTTCCCCACACTGAGTGGGTGGAGACTGAAGTTAGGCCAGCTTGGCAC
TTGATGTAATTCTCCTTGGAATTTGCCCTTTTTGAGTTTGGATCTTGGTTCATTCTCAAGCCTCAGACAG
TGGTTCAAAGTTTTTTTCTTCCATTTCAGGTGTCGTGAGGCTAGCACCGCCACCATGTCCACAGAAGGAG
GATTTGGTGGTACTAGCAGCAGTGATGCCCAGCAAAGCCTACAGTCGTTCTGGCCTCGGGTCATGGAAGA
AATCCGGAATTTAACAGTGAAAGACTTCCGAGTGCAGGAACTCCCACTGGCTCGTATTAAGAAGATTATG
AAACTGGATGAAGATGTGAAGATGATCAGTGCAGAAGCGCCTGTACTCTTTGCCAAGGCAGCCCAGATTT
TTATCACAGAGTTGACTCTTCGAGCCTGGATTCACACAGAAGATAACAAGCGCCGGACTCTACAGAGAAA
TGATATCGCCATGGCAATTACAAAATTTGATCAGTTTGATTTTCTCATCGATATTGTTCCAAGAGATGAA
CTGAAACCTCCAAAGCGTCAGGAGGAGGTGCGCCAGTCTGTAACTCCTGCCGAGCCAGTCCAGTACTATT
TCACGCTGGCTCAGCAACCCACCGCTGTCCAAGTCCAGGGCCAGCAGCAAGGCCAGCAGACCACCAGCTC
CACGACCACCATCCAGCCTGGGCAGATCATCATCGCACAGCCTCAGCAGGGCCAGACCACACCTGTGACA
ATGCAGGTTGGAGAAGGTCAGCAGGTGCAGATTGTCCAGGCTCAGCCACAGGGTCAAGCCCAACAGGCCC
AGAGTGGCACTGGACAGACCATGCAGGTGATGCAGCAGATCATCACTAACACAGGAGAGATCCAGCAGAT
CCCGGTGCAGCTGAATGCCGGCCAGCTGCAGTATATCCGCTTAGCCCAGCCTGTATCAGGCACTCAAGTT
GTGCAGGGACAGATCCAGACACTTGCCACCAATGCTCAACAGGGGCAAAGAAATGCAAGTCAGGGGAAGC
CTCGAAGGTGCCTGAAAGAAACCTTACAGATTACACAGACAGAGGTCCAGCAAGGACAGCAGCAGTTCAG
CCAGTTCACAGATGGACAGAGGAACAGCGTGCAGCAAGCTCGAGTCTCTGAGCTAACGGGAGAGGCAGAG
CCCAGAGAAGTGAAAGCCACAGGAAATTCAACTCCCTGCACCTCTTCCCTGCCCACCACACACCCCCCCT
CACACCGGGCTGGTGCCTCCTGTGTCTGCTGCTCCCAACCCCAGCAGAGCTCCACTTCCCCTCCTCCTTC
TGACGCCTTGCAGTGGGTGGTGGTTGAGGTATCTGGGACCCCCAACCAGCTCGAGACCCATAGGGAGCTG
CATGCCCCTCTCCCAGGGATGACCTCACTCTCTCCTCTCCACCCCTCGCAGCAGCTCTACCAGATCCAGC
AAGTCACCATGCCTGCGGGCCAGGACCTCGCCCAGCCCATGTTCATCCAGTCAGCCAACCAGCCCTCCGA
CGGGCAGGCCCCCCAGGTGACCGGCGACTAGTAATGAACTAGTCCGTAACTTGAAAGTATTTCGATTTCT
TGGCTTTATATATCTTGTGGAAAGGACGATCGCGTCATGGTGGGCTAGCATAGACGCGTTAAGTCGACAA
TCAACCTCTGGATTACAAAATTTGTGAAAGATTGACTGGTATTCTTAACTATGTTGCTCCTTTTACGCTA
TGTGGATACGCTGCTTTAATGCCTTTGTATCATGCTATTGCTTCCCGTATGGCTTTCATTTTCTCCTCCT
TGTATAAATCCTGGTTGCTGTCTCTTTATGAGGAGTTGTGGCCCGTTGTCAGGCAACGTGGCGTGGTGTG
CACTGTGTTTGCTGACGCAACCCCCACTGGTTGGGGCATTGCCACCACCTGTCAGCTCCTTTCCGGGACT
TTCGCTTTCCCCCTCCCTATTGCCACGGCGGAACTCATCGCCGCCTGCCTTGCCCGCTGCTGGACAGGGG
CTCGGCTGTTGGGCACTGACAATTCCGTGGTGTTGTCGGGGAAATCATCGTCCTTTCCTTGGCTGCTCGC
CTGTGTTGCCACCTGGATTCTGCGCGGGACGTCCTTCTGCTACGTCCCTTCGGCCCTCAATCCAGCGGAC
CTTCCTTCCCGCGGCCTGCTGCCGGCTCTGCGGCCTCTTCCGCGTCTTCGCCTTCGCCCTCAGACGAGTC
GGATCTCCCTTTGGGCCGCCTCCCCGCGTCGACTTTAAGACCAATGACTTACAAGGCAGCTGTAGATCTT
AGCCACTTTTTAAAAGAAAAGGGGGGACTGGAAGGGCTAATTCACTCCCAACGAAGACAAGATCTGCTTT
TTGCTTGTACTGGGTCTCTCTGGTTAGACCAGATCTGAGCCTGGGAGCTCTCTGGCTAACTAGGGAACCC
ACTGCTTAAGCCTCAATAAAGCTTGCCTTGAGTGCTTCAAGTAGTGTGTGCCCGTCTGTTGTGTGACTCT
GGTAACTAGAGATCCCTCAGACCCTTTTAGTCAGTGTGGAAAATCTCTAGCAGTACGTATAGTAGTTCAT
GTCATCTTATTATTCAGTATTTATAACTTGCAAAGAAATGAATATCAGAGAGTGAGAGGAACTTGTTTAT
TGCAGCTTATAATGGTTACAAATAAAGCAATAGCATCACAAATTTCACAAATAAAGCATTTTTTTCACTG
CATTCTAGTTGTGGTTTGTCCAAACTCATCAATGTATCTTATCATGTCTGGCTCTAGCTATCCCGCCCCT
AACTCCGCCCATCCCGCCCCTAACTCCGCCCAGTTCCGCCCATTCTCCGCCCCATGGCTGACTAATTTTT
TTTATTTATGCAGAGGCCGAGGCCGCCTCGGCCTCTGAGCTATTCCAGAAGTAGTGAGGAGGCTTTTTTG
GAGGCCTAGGGACGTACCCAATTCGCCCTATAGTGAGTCGTATTACGCGCGCTCACTGGCCGTCGTTTTA
CAACGTCGTGACTGGGAAAACCCTGGCGTTACCCAACTTAATCGCCTTGCAGCACATCCCCCTTTCGCCA
GCTGGCGTAATAGCGAAGAGGCCCGCACCGATCGCCCTTCCCAACAGTTGCGCAGCCTGAATGGCGAATG
GG
[124 nt withheld, positions 7073-7196]
C
[91 nt withheld, positions 7198-7288]
A
[49 nt withheld, positions 7290-7338]
CCTTTGACGTTGGAGTCCACGTTCTTT
[37 nt withheld, positions 7366-7402]
ACCCTATCTCGGTCTATTCTTTTGATTTATAAGGGATTTTGCCGATTTCGGCCTATTGGTTAAAAAATGA
GCTGATTTAACAAAAATTTAACGCGAATTTTAACAAAATATTAACGCTTACAATTTAGGTGGCACTTTTC
GGGGAAATGTGCGCGGAACCCCTATTTGTTTATTTTTCTAAATACATTCAAATATGTATCCGCTCATGAG
ACAATAACCCTGATAAATGCTTCAATAATATTGAAAAAGGAAGAGTATGAGTATTCAACATTTCCGTGTC
GCCCTTATTCCCTTTTTTGCGGCATTTTGCCTTCCTGTTTTTGCTCACCCAGAAACGCTGGTGAAAGTAA
AAGATGCTGAAGATCAGTTGGGTGCACGAGTGGGTTACATCGAACTGGATCTCAACAGCGGTAAGATCCT
TGAGAGTTTTCGCCCCGAAGAACGTTTTCCAATGATGAGCACTTTTAAAGTTCTGCTATGTGGCGCGGTA
TTATCCCGTATTGACGCCGGGCAAGAGCAACTCGGTCGCCGCATACACTATTCTCAGAATGACTTGGTTG
AGTACTCACCAGTCACAGAAAAGCATCTTACGGATGGCATGACAGTAAGAGAATTATGCAGTGCTGCCAT
AACCATGAGTGATAACACTGCGGCCAACTTACTTCTGACAACGATCGGAGGACCGAAGGAGCTAACCGCT
TTTTTGCACAACATGGGGGATCATGTAACTCGCCTTGATCGTTGGGAACCGGAGCTGAATGAAGCCATAC
CAAACGACGAGCGTGACACCACGATGCCTGTAGCAATGGCAACAACGTTGCGCAAACTATTAACTGGCGA
ACTACTTACTCTAGCTTCCCGGCAACAATTAATAGACTGGATGGAGGCGGATAAAGTTGCAGGACCACTT
CTGCGCTCGGCCCTTCCGGCTGGCTGGTTTATTGCTGATAAATCTGGAGCCGGTGAGCGTGGGTCTCGCG
GTATCATTGCAGCACTGGGGCCAGATGGTAAGCCCTCCCGTATCGTAGTTATCTACACGACGGGGAGTCA
GGCAACTATGGATGAACGAAATAGACAGATCGCTGAGATAGGTGCCTCACTGATTAAGCATTGGTAACTG
TCAGACCAAGTTTACTCATATATACTTTAGATTGATTTAAAACTTCATTTTTAATTTAAAAGGATCTAGG
TGAAGATCCTTTTTGATAATCTCATGACCAAAATCCCTTAACGTGAGTTTTCGTTCCACTGAGCGTCAGA
CCCCGTAGAAAAGATCAAAGGATCTTCTTGAGATCCTTTTTTTCTGCGCGTAATCTGCTGCTTGCAAACA
AAAAAACCACCGCTACCAGCGGTGGTTTGTTTGCCGGATCAAGAGCTACCAACTCTTTTTCCGAAGGTAA
CTGGCTTCAGCAGAGCGCAGATACCAAATACTGTTCTTCTAGTGTAGCCGTAGTTAGGCCACCACTTCAA
GAACTCTGTAGCACCGCCTACATACCTCGCTCTGCTAATCCTGTTACCAGTGGCTGCTGCCAGTGGCGAT
AAGTCGTGTCTTACCGGGTTGGACTCAAGACGATAGTTACCGGATAAGGCGCAGCGGTCGGGCTGAACGG
GGGGTTCGTGCACACAGCCCAGCTTGGAGCGAACGACCTACACCGAACTGAGATACCTACAGCGTGAGCT
ATGAGAAAGCGCCACGCTTCCCGAAGGGAGAAAGGCGGACAGGTATCCGGTAAGCGGCAGGGTCGGAACA
GGAGAGCGCACGAGGGAGCTTCCAGGGGGAAACGCCTGGTATCTTTATAGTCCTGTCGGGTTTCGCCACC
TCTGACTTGAGCGTCGATTTTTGTGATGCTCGTCAGGGGGGCGGAGCCTATGGAAAAACGCCAGCAACGC
GGCCTTTTTACGGTTCCTGGCCTTTTGCTGGCCTTTTGCTCACATGTTCTTTCCTGCGTTATCCCCTGAT
TCTGTGGATAACCGTATTACCGCCTTTGAGTGAGCTGATACCGCTCGCCGCAGCCGAACGACCGAGCGCA
GCGAGTCAGTGAGCGAGGAAGCGGAAGAGCGCCCAATACGCAAACCGCCTCTCCCCGCGCGTTGGCCGAT
TCATTAATGCAGCTGGCACGACAGGTTTCCCGACTGGAAAGCGGGCAGTGAGCGCAACGCAATTAATGTG
AGTTAGCTCACTCATTAGGCACCCCAGGCTTTACACTTTATGCTTCCGGCTCGTATGTTGTGTGGAATTG
TGAGCGGATAACAATTTCACACAGGAAACAGCTATGACCATGATTACGCCAAGCGCGCAATTAACCCTCA
CTAAAGGGAACAAAAGCTGGAGCTGCAAGC
