>Addgene plasmid #142606 | TFORF0366 | depositor partial sequence | sequence record 279956 | Insert
ACCGCCACCATGTCCACAGAAGGAGGATTTGGTGGTACTAGCAGCAGTGATGCCCAGCAAAGCCTACAGT
CGTTCTGGCCTCGGGTCATGGAAGAAATCCGGAATTTAACAGTGAAAGACTTCCGAGTGCAGGAACTCCC
ACTGGCTCGTATTAAGAAGATTATGAAACTGGATGAAGATGTGAAGATGATCAGTGCAGAAGCGCCTGTA
CTCTTTGCCAAGGCAGCCCAGATTTTTATCACAGAGTTGACTCTTCGAGCCTGGATTCACACAGAAGATA
ACAAGCGCCGGACTCTACAGAGAAATGATATCGCCATGGCAATTACAAAATTTGATCAGTTTGATTTTCT
CATCGATATTGTTCCAAGAGATGAACTGAAACCTCCAAAGCGTCAGGAGGAGGTGCGCCAGTCTGTAACT
CCTGCCGAGCCAGTCCAGTACTATTTCACGCTGGCTCAGCAACCCACCGCTGTCCAAGTCCAGGGCCAGC
AGCAAGGCCAGCAGACCACCAGCTCCACGACCACCATCCAGCCTGGGCAGATCATCATCGCACAGCCTCA
GCAGGGCCAGACCACACCTGTGACAATGCAGGTTGGAGAAGGTCAGCAGGTGCAGATTGTCCAGGCTCAG
CCACAGGGTCAAGCCCAACAGGCCCAGAGTGGCACTGGACAGACCATGCAGGTGATGCAGCAGATCATCA
CTAACACAGGAGAGATCCAGCAGATCCCGGTGCAGCTGAATGCCGGCCAGCTGCAGTATATCCGCTTAGC
CCAGCCTGTATCAGGCACTCAAGTTGTGCAGGGACAGATCCAGACACTTGCCACCAATGCTCAACAGGGG
CAAAGAAATGCAAGTCAGGGGAAGCCTCGAAGGTGCCTGAAAGAAACCTTACAGATTACACAGACAGAGG
TCCAGCAAGGACAGCAGCAGTTCAGCCAGTTCACAGATGGACAGAGGAACAGCGTGCAGCAAGCTCGAGT
CTCTGAGCTAACGGGAGAGGCAGAGCCCAGAGAAGTGAAAGCCACAGGAAATTCAACTCCCTGCACCTCT
TCCCTGCCCACCACACACCCCCCCTCACACCGGGCTGGTGCCTCCTGTGTCTGCTGCTCCCAACCCCAGC
AGAGCTCCACTTCCCCTCCTCCTTCTGACGCCTTGCAGTGGGTGGTGGTTGAGGTATCTGGGACCCCCAA
CCAGCTCGAGACCCATAGGGAGCTGCATGCCCCTCTCCCAGGGATGACCTCACTCTCTCCTCTCCACCCC
TCGCAGCAGCTCTACCAGATCCAGCAAGTCACCATGCCTGCGGGCCAGGACCTCGCCCAGCCCATGTTCA
TCCAGTCAGCCAACCAGCCCTCCGACGGGCAGGCCCCCCAGGTGACCGGCGACTAGTAATGAACTAGTCC
GTAACTTGAAAGTATTTCGATTTCTTGGCTTTATATATCTTGTGGAAAGGACGATCGCGTCATGGTGGGC
TAGCATAG
