>Addgene plasmid #142606 | TFORF0366 | depositor partial sequence | sequence record 279957 | Barcode
TCGCGTCATGGTGGGCTAGCATAG
